Addgene plasmid #177234: bU6-sgNeo1-mU6-sgNuak1-hU6-sgNuak2
Purpose: Expresses Neomycin (bU6), Nuak1 (mU6) and Nuak2(hU6) gRNAs and Cre-recombinase
Depositing lab: Monte Winslow. Depositing organization: Stanford University.
Backbone
  Vector backbone: pLL3.3
  Vector type: Lentiviral
Growth in bacteria
  Bacterial resistance: Ampicillin, 100 μg/mL
  Growth temperature: 37°C
  Growth strain: NEB Stable
  Copy number: High Copy
Gene/Insert
  Gene/Insert name: sgNeo1/sgNuak1/sgNuak2
  gRNA/shRNA sequence: TCATGGCTGATGCAATGCGG/AAGTCAAGAGAGCCACCGAG/GGATCTGCTGCACATACGGA
  Species: M. musculus (mouse)
  Promoter: bU6/mU6/hU6
  Cloning method: Gibson Cloning
Terms and licenses: Academic/Nonprofit Terms; Industry Terms: Not Available to Industry
How to cite: bU6-sgNeo1-mU6-sgNuak1-hU6-sgNuak2 was a gift from Monte Winslow (Addgene plasmid # 177234 ; http://n2t.net/addgene:177234 ; RRID:Addgene_177234)
