[The description below was written by a language model from this plasmid's Addgene catalogue record and pLannotate feature annotations shown in this document.]
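Description:
bU6-sgNeo1-mU6-sgNuak1-hU6-sgNuak2 is a lentiviral transfer plasmid built on the pLL3.3 backbone that delivers three CRISPR guide RNAs together with Cre recombinase. It is maintained in bacteria through a high-copy ColE1/pUC-type origin and selected with ampicillin via the β-lactamase gene. The viral portion has a CMV enhancer/promoter fused to a truncated HIV-1 5' LTR, which drives production of the genomic RNA in packaging cells. This is followed by the Ψ packaging signal with a gag fragment, the Rev response element for Rev-dependent nuclear export, and the cPPT/CTS element. A second truncated LTR, preceded by a residual nef fragment, closes the viral genome, and a WPRE upstream of it enhances transcript expression.

The payload is a tandem array of three RNA polymerase III cassettes, each with a U6 promoter from a different species: bovine U6 for a guide against the neomycin resistance gene, mouse U6 for a guide against mouse Nuak1, and human U6 for a guide against mouse Nuak2. Using divergent promoters is a common way to limit repeated sequence within such arrays. The automated annotation detects the mouse and human U6 promoters and one S. pyogenes tracrRNA scaffold fragment, but it does not label the bovine U6 promoter or the other scaffolds, so the feature table only partly captures the array. Downstream, the mouse PGK promoter drives Cre.

No Cas9 is encoded, so the vector is presumably meant for cells or mice that supply Cas9 separately, for example from a Cre-activated allele, allowing combined Nuak1/Nuak2 disruption alongside Cre-mediated recombination. The record does not state the specific application, nor the role of the neomycin guide.
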