Features (pLannotate 1.2.2; 22 found; start..end, strand, type, name):
     69..249     +  LTR            5' LTR (truncated): truncated 5' long terminal repeat (LTR) from HIV-1
    311..899     -  rep_origin     ori: high-copy-number ColE1/pMB1/pBR322/pUC origin of replication
   1070..1930    -  CDS            AmpR: β-lactamase; bla; confers resistance to ampicillin, carbenicillin, and related antibiotics
   1931..2035    -  promoter       AmpR promoter: bla
   2094..2146    -  misc_feature   bom (fragment): basis of mobility region from pBR322
   2301..2680    +  enhancer       CMV enhancer: human cytomegalovirus immediate early enhancer
   2681..2880    +  promoter       CMV promoter: human cytomegalovirus (CMV) immediate early promoter
   2898..3078    +  LTR            5' LTR (truncated): truncated 5' long terminal repeat (LTR) from HIV-1
   3125..3250    +  misc_feature   HIV-1 Ψ: packaging signal of human immunodeficiency virus type 1
   3234..3572    +  CDS            HIV-1 gag (fragment): gag protein from human immunodeficiency virus 1; gag
   3747..3980    +  misc_feature   RRE: The Rev response element (RRE) of HIV-1 allows for Rev-dependent mRNA export from the nucleus to the cytoplasm.
   4357..4457    +  CDS            Rev (fragment): human immunodeficiency virus 1 (HIV-1) Rev protein; rev; enhances nuclear export of unspliced and incompletely spliced viral mRNAs
   4507..4624    +  misc_feature   cPPT/CTS: central polypurine tract and central termination sequence of HIV-1
   5035..5102    +  misc_RNA       tracrRNA (fragment): trans-activating CRISPR RNA for the Streptococcus pyogenes CRISPR/Cas9 system
   5130..5432    +  promoter       U6 promoter: RNA polymerase III promoter for mouse U6 snRNA (Das et al., 1988)
   5607..5844    +  promoter       U6 promoter: RNA polymerase III promoter for human U6 snRNA
   6017..6509    +  promoter       PGK promoter: mouse phosphoglycerate kinase 1 promoter
   6539..7569    +  CDS            Cre (fragment): site-specific recombinase Cre is a site-specific recombinase from bacteriophage P1. Recombination occurs at loxP sequences.
   7602..7625    +  misc_feature   MCS (fragment): pBluescript multiple cloning site
   7625..8213    +  misc_feature   WPRE: woodchuck hepatitis virus posttranscriptional regulatory element
   8214..8233    +  misc_feature   MCS (fragment): pBluescript multiple cloning site
   8235..62      +  CDS            nef (fragment) (across the origin): NEF_HV1LA - Experimental evidence at protein level: Swiss-Prot protein existence level 1. Extracellular Nef protein targets CD4(+) T-lymphocytes for apoptosis by interacting with CXCR4 surface receptors. From Human immunodeficiency virus type 1 group M subtype B (isolate Lai) (HIV-1).
>Addgene plasmid #177234 | bU6-sgNeo1-mU6-sgNuak1-hU6-sgNuak2 | addgene full sequence | sequence record 352695 | Addgene NGS Result
TAGAGTGGAGGTTTGACAGCCGCCTAGCATTTCATCACATGGCCCGAGAGCTGCATCCGGACTGTACTGG
GTCTCTCTGGTTAGACCAGATCTGAGCCTGGGAGCTCTCTGGCTAACTAGGGAACCCACTGCTTAAGCCT
CAATAAAGCTTGCCTTGAGTGCTTCAAGTAGTGTGTGCCCGTCTGTTGTGTGACTCTGGTAACTAGAGAT
CCCTCAGACCCTTTTAGTCAGTGTGGAAAATCTCTAGCAGCATGTGAGCAAAAGGCCAGCAAAAGGCCAG
GAACCGTAAAAAGGCCGCGTTGCTGGCGTTTTTCCATAGGCTCCGCCCCCCTGACGAGCATCACAAAAAT
CGACGCTCAAGTCAGAGGTGGCGAAACCCGACAGGACTATAAAGATACCAGGCGTTTCCCCCTGGAAGCT
CCCTCGTGCGCTCTCCTGTTCCGACCCTGCCGCTTACCGGATACCTGTCCGCCTTTCTCCCTTCGGGAAG
CGTGGCGCTTTCTCATAGCTCACGCTGTAGGTATCTCAGTTCGGTGTAGGTCGTTCGCTCCAAGCTGGGC
TGTGTGCACGAACCCCCCGTTCAGCCCGACCGCTGCGCCTTATCCGGTAACTATCGTCTTGAGTCCAACC
CGGTAAGACACGACTTATCGCCACTGGCAGCAGCCACTGGTAACAGGATTAGCAGAGCGAGGTATGTAGG
CGGTGCTACAGAGTTCTTGAAGTGGTGGCCTAACTACGGCTACACTAGAAGAACAGTATTTGGTATCTGC
GCTCTGCTGAAGCCAGTTACCTTCGGAAAAAGAGTTGGTAGCTCTTGATCCGGCAAACAAACCACCGCTG
GTAGCGGTGGTTTTTTTGTTTGCAAGCAGCAGATTACGCGCAGAAAAAAAGGATCTCAAGAAGATCCTTT
GATCTTTTCTACGGGGTCTGACGCTCAGTGGAACGAAAACTCACGTTAAGGGATTTTGGTCATGAGATTA
TCAAAAAGGATCTTCACCTAGATCCTTTTAAATTAAAAATGAAGTTTTAAATCAATCTAAAGTATATATG
AGTAAACTTGGTCTGACAGTTACCAATGCTTAATCAGTGAGGCACCTATCTCAGCGATCTGTCTATTTCG
TTCATCCATAGTTGCCTGACTCCCCGTCGTGTAGATAACTACGATACGGGAGGGCTTACCATCTGGCCCC
AGTGCTGCAATGATACCGCGAGACCCACGCTCACCGGCTCCAGATTTATCAGCAATAAACCAGCCAGCCG
GAAGGGCCGAGCGCAGAAGTGGTCCTGCAACTTTATCCGCCTCCATCCAGTCTATTAATTGTTGCCGGGA
AGCTAGAGTAAGTAGTTCGCCAGTTAATAGTTTGCGCAACGTTGTTGCCATTGCTACAGGCATCGTGGTG
TCACGCTCGTCGTTTGGTATGGCTTCATTCAGCTCCGGTTCCCAACGATCAAGGCGAGTTACATGATCCC
CCATGTTGTGCAAAAAAGCGGTTAGCTCCTTCGGTCCTCCGATCGTTGTCAGAAGTAAGTTGGCCGCAGT
GTTATCACTCATGGTTATGGCAGCACTGCATAATTCTCTTACTGTCATGCCATCCGTAAGATGCTTTTCT
GTGACTGGTGAGTACTCAACCAAGTCATTCTGAGAATAGTGTATGCGGCGACCGAGTTGCTCTTGCCCGG
CGTCAATACGGGATAATACCGCGCCACATAGCAGAACTTTAAAAGTGCTCATCATTGGAAAACGTTCTTC
GGGGCGAAAACTCTCAAGGATCTTACCGCTGTTGAGATCCAGTTCGATGTAACCCACTCGTGCACCCAAC
TGATCTTCAGCATCTTTTACTTTCACCAGCGTTTCTGGGTGAGCAAAAACAGGAAGGCAAAATGCCGCAA
AAAAGGGAATAAGGGCGACACGGAAATGTTGAATACTCATACTCTTCCTTTTTCAATATTATTGAAGCAT
TTATCAGGGTTATTGTCTCATGAGCGGATACATATTTGAATGTATTTAGAAAAATAAACAAATAGGGGTT
CCGCGCACATTTCCCCGAAAAGTGCCACCTGACGTCGACGGATCGGGAGATCTCCCGATCCCCTATGGTG
CACTCTCAGTACAATCTGCTCTGATGCCGCATAGTTAAGCCAGTATCTGCTCCCTGCTTGTGTGTTGGAG
GTCGCTGAGTAGTGCGCGAGCAAAATTTAAGCTACAACAAGGCAAGGCTTGACCGACAATTGCATGAAGA
ATCTGCTTAGGGTTAGGCGTTTTGCGCTGCTTCGCGATGTACGGGCCAGATATACGCGTTGACATTGATT
ATTGACTAGTTATTAATAGTAATCAATTACGGGGTCATTAGTTCATAGCCCATATATGGAGTTCCGCGTT
ACATAACTTACGGTAAATGGCCCGCCTGGCTGACCGCCCAACGACCCCCGCCCATTGACGTCAATAATGA
CGTATGTTCCCATAGTAACGCCAATAGGGACTTTCCATTGACGTCAATGGGTGGAGTATTTACGGTAAAC
TGCCCACTTGGCAGTACATCAAGTGTATCATATGCCAAGTACGCCCCCTATTGACGTCAATGACGGTAAA
TGGCCCGCCTGGCATTATGCCCAGTACATGACCTTATGGGACTTTCCTACTTGGCAGTACATCTACGTAT
TAGTCATCGCTATTACCATGGTGATGCGGTTTTGGCAGTACATCAATGGGCGTGGATAGCGGTTTGACTC
ACGGGGATTTCCAAGTCTCCACCCCATTGACGTCAATGGGAGTTTGTTTTGGCACCAAAATCAACGGGAC
TTTCCAAAATGTCGTAACAACTCCGCCCCATTGACGCAAATGGGCGGTAGGCGTGTACGGTGGGAGGTCT
ATATAAGCAGCGCGTTTTGCCTGTACTGGGTCTCTCTGGTTAGACCAGATCTGAGCCTGGGAGCTCTCTG
GCTAACTAGGGAACCCACTGCTTAAGCCTCAATAAAGCTTGCCTTGAGTGCTTCAAGTAGTGTGTGCCCG
TCTGTTGTGTGACTCTGGTAACTAGAGATCCCTCAGACCCTTTTAGTCAGTGTGGAAAATCTCTAGCAGT
GGCGCCCGAACAGGGACTTGAAAGCGAAAGGGAAACCAGAGGAGCTCTCTCGACGCAGGACTCGGCTTGC
TGAAGCGCGCACGGCAAGAGGCGAGGGGCGGCGACTGGTGAGTACGCCAAAAATTTTGACTAGCGGAGGC
TAGAAGGAGAGAGATGGGTGCGAGAGCGTCAGTATTAAGCGGGGGAGAATTAGATCGCGATGGGAAAAAA
TTCGGTTAAGGCCAGGGGGAAAGAAAAAATATAAATTAAAACATATAGTATGGGCAAGCAGGGAGCTAGA
ACGATTCGCAGTTAATCCTGGCCTGTTAGAAACATCAGAAGGCTGTAGACAAATACTGGGACAGCTACAA
CCATCCCTTCAGACAGGATCAGAAGAACTTAGATCATTATATAATACAGTAGCAACCCTCTATTGTGTGC
ATCAAAGGATAGAGATAAAAGACACCAAGGAAGCTTTAGACAAGATAGAGGAAGAGCAAAACAAAAGTAA
GACCACCGCACAGCAAGCGGCCGGCCGCTGATCTTCAGACCTGGAGGAGGAGATATGAGGGACAATTGGA
GAAGTGAATTATATAAATATAAAGTAGTAAAAATTGAACCATTAGGAGTAGCACCCACCAAGGCAAAGAG
AAGAGTGGTGCAGAGAGAAAAAAGAGCAGTGGGAATAGGAGCTTTGTTCCTTGGGTTCTTGGGAGCAGCA
GGAAGCACTATGGGCGCAGCGTCAATGACGCTGACGGTACAGGCCAGACAATTATTGTCTGGTATAGTGC
AGCAGCAGAACAATTTGCTGAGGGCTATTGAGGCGCAACAGCATCTGTTGCAACTCACAGTCTGGGGCAT
CAAGCAGCTCCAGGCAAGAATCCTGGCTGTGGAAAGATACCTAAAGGATCAACAGCTCCTGGGGATTTGG
GGTTGCTCTGGAAAACTCATTTGCACCACTGCTGTGCCTTGGAATGCTAGTTGGAGTAATAAATCTCTGG
AACAGATTTGGAATCACACGACCTGGATGGAGTGGGACAGAGAAATTAACAATTACACAAGCTTAATACA
CTCCTTAATTGAAGAATCGCAAAACCAGCAAGAAAAGAATGAACAAGAATTATTGGAATTAGATAAATGG
GCAAGTTTGTGGAATTGGTTTAACATAACAAATTGGCTGTGGTATATAAAATTATTCATAATGATAGTAG
GAGGCTTGGTAGGTTTAAGAATAGTTTTTGCTGTACTTTCTATAGTGAATAGAGTTAGGCAGGGATATTC
ACCATTATCGTTTCAGACCCACCTCCCAACCCCGAGGGGACCCGACAGGCCCGAAGGAATAGAAGAAGAA
GGTGGAGAGAGAGACAGAGACAGATCCATTCGATTAGTGAACGGATCGGCACTGCGTGCGCCAATTCTGC
AGACAAATGGCAGTATTCATCCACAATTTTAAAAGAAAAGGGGGGATTGGGGGGTACAGTGCAGGGGAAA
GAATAGTAGACATAATAGCAACAGACATACAAACTAAAGAATTACAAAAACAAATTACAAAAATTCAAAA
TTTTCGGGTTTATTACAGGGACAGCAGAGATCCAGTTTGGTTAGTACCGGGCCCGCTCTAGCCCTGCAGG
AACTGTTTAAACTGTCGTGACCGAGCTTGTCTGCCCGCGCAGTCCACTAGACAGACGCGCAGAGGTCGGG
CGGGCCTAGGGCCAATTTCCCATGGTTCCCTTCATTTGCATATATGATGTAATAAGGTTATGGAGACTAT
TAAACTTAGCCCTAATCAAACTATATGATGATAATGTGTGTGGTACAAAAGGTCATAACTTATTATATAC
TTTGAAACTTAAAAAAGGGTTACAGTTTAGTCACCATAACTGTAAAATTTTTTCTATTCTTAGCTTTATA
TAGTTCTTGAGAGGCCATGTTTATGGTCATGGCTGATGCAATGCGGGTTTAAGAGCTAAGCTGGAAACAG
CATAGCAAGTTTAAATAAGGCTAGTCCGTTATCAACTTGAAAAAGTGGCACCGAGTCGGTGCTTTTTTTC
CAGTCTGACTATCACGATTGATCCGACGCGCCATCTCTAGGCCCGCGCCGGCCCCCTCGCACGGACTTGT
GGGAGAAGCTCGGCTACTCCCCTGCCCCGGTTAATTTGCATATAATATTTCCTAGTAACTATAGAGGCTT
AATGTGCGATAAAAGACAGATAATCTGTTCTTTTTAATACTAGCTACATTTTACATGATAGGCTTGGATT
TCTATAAGAGATACAAATACTAAATTATTATTTTAAAAAACAGCACAAAAGGAAACTCACCCTAACTGTA
AAGTAATTGTGTGTTTTGAGACTATAAGTATCCCTTGGAGAACCACCTTGTTGGAAGTCAAGAGAGCCAC
CGAGGTTTGAGAGCTAAGCAGAAAGCTGCATAGCAAGTTCAAATAAGGCTAGTCCGTACACAACTTGAAA
AAGTGGCAGCCGAGTCGGCTGCTTTTTTTGCTCGAATCTACACTCAGCTATGGCGCGCCCCAAGGTCGGG
CAGGAAGAGGGCCTATTTCCCATGATTCCTTCATATTTGCATATACGATACAAGGCTGTTAGAGAGATAA
TTGGAATTAATTTGACTGTAAACACAAAGATATTAGTACAAAATACGTGACGTAGAAAGTAATAATTTCT
TGGGTAGTTTGCAGTTTTAAAATTATGTTTTAAAATGGACTATCATATGCTTACCGTAACTTGAAAGTAT
TTCGATTTCTTGGCTTTATATATCTTGTGGAAAGCCAGAAACATGGGATCTGCTGCACATACGGAGTTTC
AGAGCTAAGCACAAGAGTGCATAGCAAGTTGAAATAAGGCTAGTCCGTTTACAACTTGAAAAAGTGGCAC
CCGAGTCGGGTGCTTTTTTTGTTTGGCGCGCCTATGGCTTAATTAACATGGCGGCCGCATTCTACCGGGT
AGGGGAGGCGCTTTTCCCAAGGCAGTCTGGAGCATGCGCTTTAGCAGCCCCGCTGGGCACTTGGCGCTAC
ACAAGTGGCCTCTGGCCTCGCACACATTCCACATCCACCGGTAGGCGCCAACCGGCTCCGTTCTTTGGTG
GCCCCTTCGCGCCACCTTCTACTCCTCCCCTAGTCAGGAAGTTCCCCCCCGCCCCGCAGCTCGCGTCGTG
CAGGACGTGACAAATGGAAGTAGCACGTCTCACTAGTCTCGTGCAGATGGACAGCACCGCTGAGCAATGG
AAGCGGGTAGGCCTTTGGGGCAGCGGCCAATAGCAGCTTTGCTCCTTCGCTTTCTGGGCTCAGAGGCTGG
GAAGGGGTGGGTCCGGGGGCGGGCTCAGGGGCGGGCTCAGGGGCGGGGCGGGCGCCCGAAGGTCCTCCGG
AGGCCCGGCATTCTGCACGCTTCAAAAGCGCACGTCTGCCGCGCTGTTCTCCTCTTCCTCATCTCCGGGA
CCCGGGATGCCCAAGAAGAAGAGGAAGGTGTCCAATTTACTGACCGTACACCAAAATTTGCCTGCATTAC
CGGTCGATGCAACGAGTGATGAGGTTCGCAAGAACCTGATGGACATGTTCAGGGATCGCCAGGCGTTTTC
TGAGCATACCTGGAAAATGCTTCTGTCCGTTTGCCGGTCGTGGGCGGCATGGTGCAAGTTGAATAACCGG
AAATGGTTTCCCGCAGAACCTGAAGATGTTCGCGATTATCTTCTATATCTTCAGGCGCGCGGTCTGGCAG
TAAAAACTATCCAGCAACATTTGGGCCAGCTAAACATGCTTCATCGTCGGTCCGGGCTGCCACGACCAAG
TGACAGCAATGCTGTTTCACTGGTTATGCGGCGGATCCGAAAAGAAAACGTTGATGCCGGTGAACGTGCA
AAACAGGCTCTAGCGTTCGAACGCACTGATTTCGACCAGGTTCGTTCACTCATGGAAAATAGCGATCGCT
GCCAGGATATACGTAATCTGGCATTTCTGGGGATTGCTTATAACACCCTGTTACGTATAGCCGAAATTGC
CAGGATCAGGGTTAAAGATATCTCACGTACTGACGGTGGGAGAATGTTAATCCATATTGGCAGAACGAAA
ACGCTGGTTAGCACCGCAGGTGTAGAGAAGGCACTTAGCCTGGGGGTAACTAAACTGGTCGAGCGATGGA
TTTCCGTCTCTGGTGTAGCTGATGATCCGAATAACTACCTGTTTTGCCGGGTCAGAAAAAATGGTGTTGC
CGCGCCATCTGCCACCAGCCAGCTATCAACTCGCGCCCTGGAAGGGATTTTTGAAGCAACTCATCGATTG
ATTTACGGCGCTAAGGATGACTCTGGTCAGAGATACCTGGCCTGGTCTGGACACAGTGCCCGTGTCGGAG
CCGCGCGAGATATGGCCCGCGCTGGAGTTTCAATACCGGAGATCATGCAAGCTGGTGGCTGGACCAATGT
AAATATTGTCATGAACTATATCCGTAACCTGGATAGTGAAACAGGGGCAATGGTGCGCCTGCTGGAAGAT
GGCGATTAGCCATGTTTAAGGGTTCCGGTTCCACTAGGTACAATTCGATATCAAGCTTATCGATAATCAA
CCTCTGGATTACAAAATTTGTGAAAGATTGACTGGTATTCTTAACTATGTTGCTCCTTTTACGCTATGTG
GATACGCTGCTTTAATGCCTTTGTATCATGCTATTGCTTCCCGTATGGCTTTCATTTTCTCCTCCTTGTA
TAAATCCTGGTTGCTGTCTCTTTATGAGGAGTTGTGGCCCGTTGTCAGGCAACGTGGCGTGGTGTGCACT
GTGTTTGCTGACGCAACCCCCACTGGTTGGGGCATTGCCACCACCTGTCAGCTCCTTTCCGGGACTTTCG
CTTTCCCCCTCCCTATTGCCACGGCGGAACTCATCGCCGCCTGCCTTGCCCGCTGCTGGACAGGGGCTCG
GCTGTTGGGCACTGACAATTCCGTGGTGTTGTCGGGGAAATCATCGTCCTTTCCTTGGCTGCTCGCCTGT
GTTGCCACCTGGATTCTGCGCGGGACGTCCTTCTGCTACGTCCCTTCGGCCCTCAATCCAGCGGACCTTC
CTTCCCGCGGCCTGCTGCCGGCTCTGCGGCCTCTTCCGCGTCTTCGCCTTCGCCCTCAGACGAGTCGGAT
CTCCCTTTGGGCCGCCTCCCCGCATCGATACCGTCGACCTCGATCGAGACCTAGAAAAACATGGAGCAAT
CACAAGTAGCAATACAGCAGCTACCAATGCTGATTGTGCCTGGCTAGAAGCACAAGAGGAGGAGGAGGTG
GGTTTTCCAGTCACACCTCAGGTACCTTTAAGACCAATGACTTACAAGGCAGCTGTAGATCTTAGCCACT
TTTTAAAAGAAAAGGGGGGACTGGAAGGGCTAATTCACTCCCAACGAAGACAAGATATCCTTGATCTGTG
GATCTACCACACACAAGGCTACTTCCCTGATTGGCAGAACTACACACCAGGGCCAGGGATCAGATATCCA
CTGACCTTTGGATGGTGCTACAAGCTAGTACCAGTTGAGCAAGAGAAGGTAGAAGAAGCCAATGAAGGAG
AGAACACCCGCTTGTTACACCCTGTGAGCCTGCATGGGATGGATGACCCGGAGAGAGAAGTAT
